Addgene plasmid #226256: AMPK(T>A)-SPARK
Purpose: phospho-null mutant of AMPK-SPARK
Depositing lab: Roland Malli. Depositing organization: Medical University of Graz. Publication: Development of a Dual Reporter System to Simultaneously Visualize Ca(2+) Signals and AMPK Activity. Erdogan YC, Pilic J, Gottschalk B, Yigit EN, Zaki AG, Ozturk G, Eroglu E, Okutan B, Sommer NG, Weinberg AM, Schindl R, Graier WF, Malli R. ACS Sens. 2024 Aug 21. doi: 10.1021/acssensors.4c01058. PubMed 39167044.
Backbone
  Vector backbone: pTwist CMV
  Backbone manufacturer: Twist Biosciences
  Backbone size w/o insert (bp): 4207
  Total vector size (bp): 5965
  Vector type: Mammalian Expression
Growth in bacteria
  Bacterial resistance: Ampicillin, 100 μg/mL
  Growth temperature: 37°C
  Growth strain: DH5alpha
  Copy number: High Copy
Gene/Insert
  Gene/Insert name: AMPK(T>A)-SPARK (alt name: phospho-null mutant version of AMPK-SPARK)
  Species: H. sapiens (human)
  Insert size (bp): 1758
  Mutation: substituted Threonine 20 with Alanine
  Cloning method: Restriction Enzyme; 5′ cloning site EcoRI (not destroyed); 3′ cloning site NheI (not destroyed)
  Sequencing primers: 5′ TTTGTCGATCCTACCATCCACTC
Terms and licenses: Academic/Nonprofit Terms; Industry Terms: Not Available to Industry
How to cite: AMPK(T>A)-SPARK was a gift from Roland Malli (Addgene plasmid # 226256 ; http://n2t.net/addgene:226256 ; RRID:Addgene_226256)
