[The description below was written by a language model from this plasmid's Addgene catalogue record and pLannotate feature annotations shown in this document.]
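Description:
AMPK(T>A)-SPARK is a mammalian expression plasmid built on the pTwist CMV backbone, about 6 kb in total with a 1.76 kb insert cloned between EcoRI and NheI sites that both remain intact. It is maintained in E. coli at high copy through a ColE1/pUC-type origin and selected with ampicillin via the β-lactamase (AmpR) gene. The backbone also carries bacterial transcription terminators (rrnG and T7) and short β-globin insulator elements flanking the bacterial module, which help isolate it from the expression cassette.

The expression cassette is driven by the human cytomegalovirus immediate early enhancer and promoter; the annotation software resolved the promoter only as fragments and a truncated CMV variant. An SV40 polyadenylation signal lies downstream, although it is annotated on the reverse strand. The annotated coding features within the insert are EGFP followed by a fragment of yeast RAD53. This fragment probably supplies a phosphothreonine-binding FHA domain, though the record does not name the domain. In SPARK-type kinase reporters, phosphorylation of a substrate peptide promotes binding to such a phospho-recognition domain, and the fluorescent protein then condenses into bright droplets. The feature table does not annotate the AMPK substrate motif or any multimerising tags, so the remaining insert architecture is not stated.

This version replaces threonine 20 with alanine, removing the phospho-acceptor residue. It therefore serves as a phospho-null negative control for AMPK-SPARK, showing that reporter responses depend on AMPK phosphorylation. The associated work concerns live-cell imaging of AMPK activity alongside calcium signals.
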