Features (pLannotate 1.2.2; 17 found; start..end, strand, type, name):
     85..131     +  terminator     T7 terminator: transcription terminator for bacteriophage T7 RNA polymerase
    161..297     +  terminator     rrnG terminator: transcription terminator from the E. coli ribosomal RNA rrnG operon (Albrechtsen et al., 1991)
    342..413     +  misc_feature   3' β-globin insulator: insulator downstream of the human β-globin locus (Farrell et al., 2002)
    639..1227    -  rep_origin     ori: high-copy-number ColE1/pMB1/pBR322/pUC origin of replication
   1399..1463    -  CDS            bla(M) (fragment): β-lactamase lacking the signal sequence; bla(M); allows cytosolic expression of β-lactamase
   1973..2833    +  CDS            AmpR: β-lactamase; bla; confers resistance to ampicillin, carbenicillin, and related antibiotics
   2846..2982    +  terminator     rrnG terminator: transcription terminator from the E. coli ribosomal RNA rrnG operon (Albrechtsen et al., 1991)
   3134..3205    +  misc_feature   5' β-globin insulator: insulator upstream of the human β-globin locus (Farrell et al., 2002)
   3210..3256    -  terminator     T7 terminator: transcription terminator for bacteriophage T7 RNA polymerase
   3274..3322    -  polyA_signal   poly(A) signal: synthetic polyadenylation signal
   3403..3706    +  enhancer       CMV enhancer: human cytomegalovirus immediate early enhancer
   3779..3796    -  promoter       CMV promoter (fragment): human cytomegalovirus (CMV) immediate early promoter
   3859..3910    +  promoter       CMVd2 promoter: truncated human cytomegalovirus (CMV) immediate early promoter that yields moderately reduced expression relative to the full-length promoter
   4157..4873    +  CDS            EGFP: EGFP is a basic (constitutively fluorescent) green fluorescent protein published in 1996, derived from Aequorea victoria. It is reported to be a rapidly-maturing weak dimer with moderate acid sensitivity.
   5141..5563    +  CDS            RAD53 (fragment): RAD53_YEAST - Also known as MEC2, SAD1, SPK1. Experimental evidence at protein level: Swiss-Prot protein existence level 1. Controls S-phase checkpoint as well as G1 and G2 DNA damage checkpoints. Phosphorylates proteins on serine, threonine, and tyrosine. Prevents entry into anaphase and mitotic exit after DNA damage via regulation of the Polo kinase CDC5. Seems to be involved in the phosphorylation of RPH1. From Saccharomyces cerevisiae (strain ATCC 204508 / S288c) (Baker's yeast).
   5814..5935    -  polyA_signal   SV40 poly(A) signal: SV40 polyadenylation signal
   5958..62      -  CDS            large T antigen (fragment) (across the origin): large T antigen from SV40 (simian virus 40)
>Addgene plasmid #226256 | AMPK(T>A)-SPARK | addgene full sequence | sequence record 449669 | Addgene NGS Result
CAGGTTCAGGGGGAGGTGTGGGAGGTTTTTTAAAGCAAGTAAAACCTCTACAAATGTGGTATTGGCCCAT
CTCTATCGGTATCGTAGCATAACCCCTTGGGGCCTCTAAACGGGTCTTGAGGGGTTTTTTGTGCCCCTCG
GGCCGGATTGCTATCTACCGGCATTGGCGCAGAAAAAAATGCCTGATGCGACGCTGCGCGTCTTATACTC
CCACATATGCCAGATTCAGCAACGGATACGGCTTCCCCAACTTGCCCACTTCCATACGTGTCCTCCTTAC
CAGAAATTTATCCTTAAGGTCGTCAGCTATCCTGCAGGCGATCTCTCGATTTCGATCAAGACATTCCTTT
AATGGTCTTTTCTGGACACCACTAGGGGTCAGAAGTAGTTCATCAAACTTTCTTCCCTCCCTAATCTCAT
TGGTTACCTTGGGCTATCGAAACTTAATTAACCAGTCAAGTCAGCTACTTGGCGAGATCGACTTGTCTGG
GTTTCGACTACGCTCAGAATTGCGTCAGTCAAGTTCGATCTGGTCCTTGCTATTGCACCCGTTCTCCGAT
TACGAGTTTCATTTAAATCATGTGAGCAAAAGGCCAGCAAAAGGCCAGGAACCGTAAAAAGGCCGCGTTG
CTGGCGTTTTTCCATAGGCTCCGCCCCCCTGACGAGCATCACAAAAATCGACGCTCAAGTCAGAGGTGGC
GAAACCCGACAGGACTATAAAGATACCAGGCGTTTCCCCCTGGAAGCTCCCTCGTGCGCTCTCCTGTTCC
GACCCTGCCGCTTACCGGATACCTGTCCGCCTTTCTCCCTTCGGGAAGCGTGGCGCTTTCTCATAGCTCA
CGCTGTAGGTATCTCAGTTCGGTGTAGGTCGTTCGCTCCAAGCTGGGCTGTGTGCACGAACCCCCCGTTC
AGCCCGACCGCTGCGCCTTATCCGGTAACTATCGTCTTGAGTCCAACCCGGTAAGACACGACTTATCGCC
ACTGGCAGCAGCCACTGGTAACAGGATTAGCAGAGCGAGGTATGTAGGCGGTGCTACAGAGTTCTTGAAG
TGGTGGCCTAACTACGGCTACACTAGAAGAACAGTATTTGGTATCTGCGCTCTGCTGAAGCCAGTTACCT
TCGGAAAAAGAGTTGGTAGCTCTTGATCCGGCAAACAAACCACCGCTGGTAGCGGTGGTTTTTTTGTTTG
CAAGCAGCAGATTACGCGCAGAAAAAAAGGATCTCAAGAAGATCCTTTGATCTTTTCTACGGGGTCTGAC
GCTCAGTGGAACGAAAACTCACGTTAAGGGATTTTGGTCATGAGATTATCAAAAAGGATCTTCACCTAGA
TCCTTTTAAATTAAAAATGAAGTTTTAAATCAATCTAAAGTATATATGAGTAAACTTGGTCTGACAGTTA
CCAATGCTTAATCAGTGAGGCACCTATCTCAGCGATCTGTCTATTTCGTTCATCCATAGTTGCATTTAAA
TTTCCGAACTCTCCAAGGCCCTCGTCGGAAAATCTTCAAACCTTTCGTCCGATCCATCTTGCAGGCTACC
TCTCGAACGAACTATCGCAAGTCTCTTGGCCGGCCTTGCGCCTTGGCTATTGCTTGGCAGCGCCTATCGC
CAGGTATTACTCCAATCCCGAATATCCGAGATCGGGATCACCCGAGAGAAGTTCAACCTACATCCTCAAT
CCCGATCTATCCGAGATCCGAGGAATATCGAAATCGGGGCGCGCCTGGTGTACCGAGAACGATCCTCTCA
GTGCGAGTCTCGACGATCCATATCGTTGCTTGGCAGTCAGCCAGTCGGAATCCAGCTTGGGACCCAGGAA
GTCCAATCGTCAGATATTGTACTCAAGCCTGGTCACGGCAGCGTACCGATCTGTTTAAACCTAGATATTG
ATAGTCTGATCGGTCAACGTATAATCGAGTCCTAGCTTTTGCAAACATCTATCAAGAGACAGGATCAGCA
GGAGGCTTTCGCATGAGTATTCAACATTTCCGTGTCGCCCTTATTCCCTTTTTTGCGGCATTTTGCCTTC
CTGTTTTTGCTCACCCAGAAACGCTGGTGAAAGTAAAAGATGCTGAAGATCAGTTGGGTGCGCGAGTGGG
TTACATCGAACTGGATCTCAACAGCGGTAAGATCCTTGAGAGTTTTCGCCCCGAAGAACGCTTTCCAATG
ATGAGCACTTTTAAAGTTCTGCTATGTGGCGCGGTATTATCCCGTATTGACGCCGGGCAAGAGCAACTCG
GTCGCCGCATACACTATTCTCAGAATGACTTGGTTGAGTATTCACCAGTCACAGAAAAGCATCTTACGGA
TGGCATGACAGTAAGAGAATTATGCAGTGCTGCCATAACCATGAGTGATAACACTGCGGCCAACTTACTT
CTGACAACGATTGGAGGACCGAAGGAGCTAACCGCTTTTTTGCACAACATGGGGGATCATGTAACTCGCC
TTGATCGTTGGGAACCGGAGCTGAATGAAGCCATACCAAACGACGAGCGTGACACCACGATGCCTGTAGC
AATGGCAACAACCTTGCGTAAACTATTAACTGGCGAACTACTTACTCTAGCTTCCCGGCAACAGTTGATA
GACTGGATGGAGGCGGATAAAGTTGCAGGACCACTTCTGCGCTCGGCCCTTCCGGCTGGCTGGTTTATTG
CTGATAAATCTGGAGCCGGTGAGCGTGGGTCTCGCGGTATCATTGCAGCACTGGGGCCAGATGGTAAGCC
CTCCCGTATCGTAGTTATCTACACGACGGGGAGTCAGGCAACTATGGATGAACGAAATAGACAGATCGCT
GAGATAGGTGCCTCACTGATTAAGCATTGGTAACCGATTCTAGGTGCATTGGCGCAGAAAAAAATGCCTG
ATGCGACGCTGCGCGTCTTATACTCCCACATATGCCAGATTCAGCAACGGATACGGCTTCCCCAACTTGC
CCACTTCCATACGTGTCCTCCTTACCAGAAATTTATCCTTAAGATCCCGAATCGTTTAAACTCGACTCTG
GCTCTATCGAATCTCCGTCGTTTCGAGCTTACGCGAACAGCCGTGGCGCTCATTTGCTCGTCGGGCATCG
AATCTCGTCAGCTATCGTCAGCTTACCTTTTTGGCAGCGATCGCGGCTCCCGACATCTTGGACCATTAGC
TCCACAGGTATCTTCTTCCCTCTAGTGGTCATAACAGCAGCTTCAGCTACCTCTCAATTCAAAAAACCCC
TCAAGACCCGTTTAGAGGCCCCAAGGGGTTATGCTATCAATCGTTGCGTTACACACACAAAAAACCAACA
CACATCCATCTTCGATGGATAGCGATTTTATTATCTAACTGCTGATCGAGTGTAGCCAGATCTAGTAATC
AATTACGGGGTCATTAGTTCATAGCCCATATATGGAGTTCCGCGTTACATAACTTACGGTAAATGGCCCG
CCTGGCTGACCGCCCAACGACCCCCGCCCATTGACGTCAATAATGACGTATGTTCCCATAGTAACGCCAA
TAGGGACTTTCCATTGACGTCAATGGGTGGAGTATTTACGGTAAACTGCCCACTTGGCAGTACATCAAGT
GTATCATATGCCAAGTACGCCCCCTATTGACGTCAATGACGGTAAATGGCCCGCCTGGCATTATGCCCAG
TACATGACCTTATGGGACTTTCCTACTTGGCAGTACATCTACGTATTAGTCATCGCTATTACCATGCTGA
TGCGGTTTTGGCAGTACATCAATGGGCGTGGATAGCGGTTTGACTCACGGGGATTTCCAAGTCTCCACCC
CATTGACGTCAATGGGAGTTTGTTTTGGCACCAAAATCAACGGGACTTTCCAAAATGTCGTAACAACTCC
GCCCCATTGACGCAAATGGGCGGTAGGCGTGTACGGTGGGAGGTCTATATAAGCAGAGCTGGTTTAGTGA
ACCGTCAGATCAGATCTTTGTCGATCCTACCATCCACTCGACACACCCGCCAGCGGCCGCTGCCAAGCTT
CCGAGCTCTCGAATTCGCCACCATGGGAGGAGGGGGCTCAGGCAGCGGAGAAGGGAGCACAAAGATGCGG
AGGGTGGCCGCTCTCGTGGATTTGGGAACCGGCGGGTCTGAGCTCGACGGAGGGCTGGAGTCCGGCTTGC
GCTCTGGGTCTGGTGGTGGCGATATTATGGTGTCCAAGGGTGAGGAGCTGTTCACAGGCGTCGTGCCAAT
CCTGGTGGAGCTGGACGGGGACGTGAATGGCCACAAATTCTCAGTGAGTGGTGAGGGGGAAGGGGACGCT
ACATATGGGAAGCTGACCCTGAAGTTCATCTGCACAACTGGAAAACTTCCTGTCCCGTGGCCCACACTGG
TGACCACACTCACCTACGGCGTGCAATGTTTTTCCAGATATCCCGACCACATGAAACAGCATGACTTTTT
TAAATCAGCTATGCCCGAAGGGTATGTGCAGGAGCGCACTATCTTCTTTAAAGACGACGGTAATTACAAA
ACACGAGCCGAAGTGAAGTTCGAGGGAGATACTCTGGTTAACAGGATTGAACTCAAGGGTATCGATTTCA
AAGAAGATGGGAACATATTGGGGCATAAGCTTGAGTATAATTACAATTCTCATAACGTCTACATAATGGC
CGACAAACAAAAGAACGGCATCAAGGCAAACTTTAAAATTCGGCACAACATTGAAGATGGGTCTGTACAG
CTGGCCGATCATTACCAACAGAATACCCCCATCGGCGACGGTCCTGTTCTGCTTCCGGACAACCACTACT
TGAGCACCCAGAGTGCATTGTCTAAGGATCCAAACGAAAAAAGGGACCACATGGTGCTGCTGGAGTTTGT
AACGGCGGCCGGGATCACCCTGGGCATGGATGAGCTGTACAAGGGCAGCGGTAGCGCGGGCGGATCCGCT
GGGGGAAGTGCCGGTGGAAGTGCAGGTGGAAGCGCTGGAGGCTCTGCAGGAGGCTCCGCCGGAGGATCCA
GGGGCGAGATCGCTAAATCCCTGAAGGAAATTGCTAAAAGTCTGAAAGAAATAGCCTGGAGTCTCAAGGA
AATCGCCAAATCACTGAAGGGCGGAACGGAAGGGAGGGGATCCCTTCTTACATGTGGCGACGTCGAAGAG
AATCCAGGCCCAAAACTGGCGACCATGCACAAGTTCAGTCAGGAGCAGATTGGCGAGAACATCGTCTGCC
GCGTTATTTGCACCACCGGACAGATCCCTATTAGAGACCTTTCCGCCGACATCTCACAGGTCTTGAAAGA
GAAACGGTCTATAAAGAAGGTTTGGACTTTTGGACGAAACCCTGCATGCGATTATCATCTGGGCAACATT
AGCAGACTCTCAAACAAGCACTTCCAGATACTCCTGGGCGAGGATGGCAATCTTCTGCTGAATGACATTA
GCACTAACGGGACTTGGCTCAATGGCCAAAAGGTGGAGAAGAACAGTAATCAGCTGCTCAGCCAGGGCGA
TGAGATTACGGTGGGAGTTGGAGTAGAGTCCGATATTCTCAGCCTGGTTATCTTTATTAATGATAAGTTC
AAGCAGTGTCTGGAGCAAAATAAGGTCGATCGAGGCTCAGGCTCTGCCGGGGGATCTGCTGGAGGGAGCG
CTGGGGGCAGTGCTGGTGGGTCTGCAGGCGGTTCCGCAGGTGGTTCCGCCGGGGGCAGCAGAACCCTGCG
GGAGATCGAAGAACTTTTGCGCAAGATCATCGAGGACAGCGTAAGATCAGTGGCCGAACTCGAAGACATC
GAGAAATGGCTGAAAAAGATATGAGCTAGCTTGACTGACTGAGATACAGCGTACCTTCAGCTCACAGACA
TGATAAGATACATTGATGAGTTTGGACAAACCACAACTAGAATGCAGTGAAAAAAATGCTTTATTTGTGA
AATTTGTGATGCTATTGCTTTATTTGTAACCATTATAAGCTGCAATAAACAAGTTAACAACAACAATTGC
ATTCATTTTATGTTT
