>Addgene plasmid #226256 | AMPK(T>A)-SPARK | depositor partial sequence | sequence record 443503 | AMPK(T>A)-SPARK
GCCACCATGGGAGGAGGGGGCTCAGGCAGCGGAGAAGGGAGCACAAAGATGCGGAGGGTGGCCGCTCTCG
TGGATTTGGGAACCGGCGGGTCTGAGCTCGACGGAGGGCTGGAGTCCGGCTTGCGCTCTGGGTCTGGTGG
TGGCGATATTATGGTGTCCAAGGGTGAGGAGCTGTTCACAGGCGTCGTGCCAATCCTGGTGGAGCTGGAC
GGGGACGTGAATGGCCACAAATTCTCAGTGAGTGGTGAGGGGGAAGGGGACGCTACATATGGGAAGCTGA
CCCTGAAGTTCATCTGCACAACTGGAAAACTTCCTGTCCCGTGGCCCACACTGGTGACCACACTCACCTA
CGGCGTGCAATGTTTTTCCAGATATCCCGACCACATGAAACAGCATGACTTTTTTAAATCAGCTATGCCC
GAAGGGTATGTGCAGGAGCGCACTATCTTCTTTAAAGACGACGGTAATTACAAAACACGAGCCGAAGTGA
AGTTCGAGGGAGATACTCTGGTTAACAGGATTGAACTCAAGGGTATCGATTTCAAAGAAGATGGGAACAT
ATTGGGGCATAAGCTTGAGTATAATTACAATTCTCATAACGTCTACATAATGGCCGACAAACAAAAGAAC
GGCATCAAGGCAAACTTTAAAATTCGGCACAACATTGAAGATGGGTCTGTACAGCTGGCCGATCATTACC
AACAGAATACCCCCATCGGCGACGGTCCTGTTCTGCTTCCGGACAACCACTACTTGAGCACCCAGAGTGC
ATTGTCTAAGGATCCAAACGAAAAAAGGGACCACATGGTGCTGCTGGAGTTTGTAACGGCGGCCGGGATC
ACCCTGGGCATGGATGAGCTGTACAAGGGCAGCGGTAGCGCGGGCGGATCCGCTGGGGGAAGTGCCGGTG
GAAGTGCAGGTGGAAGCGCTGGAGGCTCTGCAGGAGGCTCCGCCGGAGGATCCAGGGGCGAGATCGCTAA
ATCCCTGAAGGAAATTGCTAAAAGTCTGAAAGAAATAGCCTGGAGTCTCAAGGAAATCGCCAAATCACTG
AAGGGCGGAACGGAAGGGAGGGGATCCCTTCTTACATGTGGCGACGTCGAAGAGAATCCAGGCCCAAAAC
TGGCGACCATGCACAAGTTCAGTCAGGAGCAGATTGGCGAGAACATCGTCTGCCGCGTTATTTGCACCAC
CGGACAGATCCCTATTAGAGACCTTTCCGCCGACATCTCACAGGTCTTGAAAGAGAAACGGTCTATAAAG
AAGGTTTGGACTTTTGGACGAAACCCTGCATGCGATTATCATCTGGGCAACATTAGCAGACTCTCAAACA
AGCACTTCCAGATACTCCTGGGCGAGGATGGCAATCTTCTGCTGAATGACATTAGCACTAACGGGACTTG
GCTCAATGGCCAAAAGGTGGAGAAGAACAGTAATCAGCTGCTCAGCCAGGGCGATGAGATTACGGTGGGA
GTTGGAGTAGAGTCCGATATTCTCAGCCTGGTTATCTTTATTAATGATAAGTTCAAGCAGTGTCTGGAGC
AAAATAAGGTCGATCGAGGCTCAGGCTCTGCCGGGGGATCTGCTGGAGGGAGCGCTGGGGGCAGTGCTGG
TGGGTCTGCAGGCGGTTCCGCAGGTGGTTCCGCCGGGGGCAGCAGAACCCTGCGGGAGATCGAAGAACTT
TTGCGCAAGATCATCGAGGACAGCGTAAGATCAGTGGCCGAACTCGAAGACATCGAGAAATGGCTGAAAA
AGATATGA
